>Addgene plasmid #41739 | pCS2 Notch1 LNG (CC→SS)-6MT | addgene partial sequence | sequence record 56715 | Sp6 5'-ATTTAGGTGACACTATAG-3'
TCTTTTGCAGGATCCACTAGTAACGGCCGCCAGTGTGCTGGAATTCCGGGTGGGCGGCGCTGGGCTCCGG
TGGTGTGCGTCAACGTCCGATCCCCGCCGGCCACCCCAAGAGGCCGCCGCCCGGGCTGCGGGCAGCTGGC
GAGCAGGCATGCCACGGCTCCTGACGCCCTTGCTCTGCCTAACGCTGCTGCCCGCGCTCGCCGCAAGAGG
CTTGAGAATCGAATTCAAGGCCTGTGAGCTGCCTGAGTGCCAGGTGGATGCAGGCAATAAGGTCTGCAAC
CTGCAGTGTAATAATCACGCATGTGGCTGGGATGGTGGCGACTGCTCCCTCAACTTCAATGACCCCTGGA
AGAACTGCACGCAGTCTCTACAGTGCTGGAAGTATTTTAGCGACGGCCACTGTGACAGCCAGTGCAACTC
GGCCGGCTGCCTCTTTGATGGCTTCGACTGCCAGCTCACCGAGGGACAGTGCAACCCCCTGTATGACCAG
TACTGCAAGGACCACTTCAGTGATGGCCACTGCGACCAGGGCTGTAACAGTGCCGAATGTGAGTGGGATG
GCCTAGACTGTGCTGAGCATGTACCCGAGCGGCTGGCAGCCGGCACCCTGGTGCTGGTGGTGCTGCTTCC
ACCCGACCAGCTACGGAACAACTCCTTCCACTTTCTGCGGGAGCTCAGCCACGTGCTGCACACCAACGTG
GTCTTCAAGCGTGATGCGCAAGGCCAGCAGATGATCTTCCCGTACTATGGCCACGAGGAAGAGCTGCGCA
AGCACCCAATCAAGCGCTCTACAGTGGGTTGGGCCACCTCTTCACTGCTTCCTGGTACCAGTGGTGGGCG
CCAGCGCAGGGAGCTGGACCCCATGGACATCCGTGGCTCCATTGTCTACCTGGAGATCGACAACCGGCAA
TCTGTGCAGTCATCCTCGCAGAGCTTCCAGAGTGCCACCGATGTGGCTGCCTTCCTAGGTGCTCTTGCGT
CACTTGGCAGCCTCA
