>Addgene plasmid #41739 | pCS2 Notch1 LNG (CC→SS)-6MT | addgene partial sequence | sequence record 56719 | EBV-rev 5'-GTGGTTTGTCCAAACTCATC-3'
GTCTGGATCTACGTAATACGACTCACTATAGTTCTAGAACTAGTGGATCCCCCGGGCTGCAGGAATTCAA
GTCCTCTTCAGAAATGAGCTTTTGCTCCATGGTGAGGTCGCCCAAGCTCTCCATTTCATTCAAGTCCTCT
TCAGAAATGAGCTTTTGCTCCATTTCATTCAAGTCCTCTTCAGAAATGAGCTTTTGCTCCATTTCATTCA
AGTCCTCTTCAGAAATGAGCTTTTGCTCCATTTCATTCAAGTCCTCTTCAGAAATGAGCTTTTGCTCCAT
TTCATTCAAGTCCTCTTCAGAAATGAGCTTTTGCTCCATAGCTTTAAATCGATACCGTCGACCTCGATGA
CGCGTCATCGAGCTGTCCAACAGGCAGCCCTTGCCATCCTGGGACTTCTTCCTCCGTGCCTTGAGGTCCT
TAGCTTCCTTGCTACCACAAGCCAGCCCTTTGGTGCTGGGCTTGCGGGCCTTCTTGCCCTGTGTGGCAGA
CTTGAGATTGCCCAGGTAGCCATTGGGCGAGCAGAGTGTGGGAGACAGAGTGGGTGTGCCACCCAGGGCA
GTGCCATGCAGCTGTGGGCTGCGCACCAGGTTGTACTCATCCAAAAGCCGCACGATATCGTGGTGCATAC
GCTCCTGTGCGATGTCCCGCGGCAATCGGTCCATGTGATCCGTGATGTCCCGGTTGGCAAAGTGGTCCAG
CAACACTTTGGCAGTCTCATAGCTGCCCTCACGGGCGGCCAGGAACAGGGGAGTCTCCTCCTTGTTGTTC
TGCATGTCCTTGTTGGCTCCGTTCTTCAGGAGCACAACAGCAGCATCCACATTGTTCACCGCGGCCGCCC
AATGCAAAGCCGACTTGCCTAGGTCATCCACGGCATTGACGTCAGCATGTGAGTTGATGAGGTCCTCCAG
CATGCCCTCCACGGCCAGGCGCGCAGCCAG
