[The description below was written by a language model from this plasmid's Addgene catalogue record.]
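Description:
pCS2 Notch1 LNG (CC→SS)-6MT, also recorded as pCS2 NLNR CC>SS-6MT, is a mammalian expression plasmid built on the pCS2+MT backbone (4352 bp without insert). It is maintained as a high-copy plasmid in E. coli under ampicillin selection. The record does not list the promoter or other regulatory elements and no feature table is provided. The pCS2+ vector family generally drives expression from a CMV-derived promoter and carries an upstream SP6 promoter, which fits the listed SP6 sequencing primer.

The insert encodes a truncated mouse Notch1 protein. The native leader peptide (residues 1–23) is joined directly to the part of the receptor that starts at the extracellular lin-Notch-glp (LNG) repeats and runs to residue 2184 (residues 1448–2184), so the sequence between the leader and the LNG repeats is omitted. The C-terminal 348 residues of Notch1 are replaced by a hexameric Myc epitope tag, included to facilitate biochemical analysis of the protein. Two cysteines, C1675 and C1682, were changed to serine by PCR mutagenesis of the corresponding unmutated LNR construct from the same deposited series. The Notch1 sequence derives from a full-length mouse cDNA.

The associated publication concerns a ligand-induced extracellular cleavage that regulates gamma-secretase-like proteolytic activation of Notch1. This suggests the construct serves as a mutant for comparison with its unmutated parent when studying how the extracellular region influences Notch1 processing. The record does not itself state what effect the cysteine substitutions have.
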