Addgene plasmid #41739: pCS2 Notch1 LNG (CC→SS)-6MT
Depositing lab: Raphael Kopan. Depositing organization: Washington University in Saint Louis. Publication: A ligand-induced extracellular cleavage regulates gamma-secretase-like proteolytic activation of Notch1. Mumm JS, Schroeter EH, Saxena MT, Griesemer A, Tian X, Pan DJ, Ray WJ, Kopan R. Mol Cell. 2000 Feb;5(2):197-206. 10.1016/S1097-2765(00)80416-5 PubMed 10882062.
Backbone
  Vector backbone: pCS2+MT
  Backbone size w/o insert (bp): 4352
  Vector type: Mammalian Expression
Growth in bacteria
  Bacterial resistance: Ampicillin, 100 μg/mL
  Growth temperature: 37°C
  Growth strain: DH5alpha
  Copy number: High Copy
Gene/Insert
  Gene/Insert name: Notch-1 Lin-Notch-glp (LNG) repeat-containing construct, CC->SS (alt names: Notch1; N1 Lin-Notch-glp (LNG) repeat-containing construct, CC->SS; N1)
  Species: M. musculus (mouse)
  Mutation: Contains murine Notch-1 leader peptide (aa 1-23) and then protein from the extracellular lin-Notch-glp (LNG) repeats to residue 2184 (aa 1448-2184); C1675S, C1682S
  GenBank ID: AAM28905.1 AF508809_1
  Entrez Gene: Notch1 (a.k.a. 9930111A19Rik, Mis6, N1, Tan1, lin-12)
  Tag / fusion protein: 6xMyc (C terminal on insert)
  Cloning method: Unknown
  Sequencing primers: 5′ Sp6; 3′ EBV-rev
Resource information
  A portion of this plasmid was derived from a plasmid made by: Full length Notch-1 cDNA from Jeffrey S. Nye (Northwestern University School of Medicine, Chicago, IL)
Terms and licenses: Academic/Nonprofit Terms; Industry Terms: Not Available to Industry
Depositor comments: Alternate plasmid name: pCS2 NLNR CC>SS-6MT All Notch1 constructs deposited here were cloned into the pCS2+MT vector (Rupp et al., 1994; Turner and Weintraub, 1994) and have the C-terminal 348 residues (aa 2185 to C terminus) of Notch replaced with a hexameric myc tag to facilitate biochemical analysis. PCR mutagenesis was used to create the C1675S and C1682S mutations in LNR (Addgene plasmid #41738).
How to cite: pCS2 Notch1 LNG (CC→SS)-6MT was a gift from Raphael Kopan (Addgene plasmid # 41739 ; http://n2t.net/addgene:41739 ; RRID:Addgene_41739)
